Addgene plasmid #199716: pLX208_CMV::mCherry-myc-VAMP2
Purpose: Expresses VAMP2, fused to mCherry, in mammalian cells. Can be used in generating stable cell lines via lentiviral transduction.
Depositing lab: Alice Ting. Depositing organization: Stanford University. Publication: Cell-Type-Specific Intracellular Protein Delivery with Inactivated Botulinum Neurotoxin. Roh H, Dorner BG, Ting AY. J Am Chem Soc. 2023 May 10;145(18):10220-10226. doi: 10.1021/jacs.3c01145. Epub 2023 Apr 26. PubMed 37098770.
Backbone
  Vector backbone: pLX208
  Vector type: Mammalian Expression, Lentiviral
  Selectable markers: Hygromycin
Growth in bacteria
  Bacterial resistance: Ampicillin, 100 μg/mL
  Growth temperature: 37°C
  Growth strain: NEB Stable
  Copy number: High Copy
Gene/Insert
  Gene/Insert name: mCherry-myc-VAMP2
  Species: H. sapiens (human), Synthetic
  Promoter: CMV
  Cloning method: Gibson Cloning
  Sequencing primers: 5′ CMV-F; 3′ WPRE-R
Terms and licenses: Academic/Nonprofit Terms; Industry Terms: Not Available to Industry
Depositor comments: Please visit https://doi.org/10.1101/2023.03.03.531050 for bioRxiv preprint. In the original study XL1 Blue E. coli are used for amplifying plasmids.
How to cite: pLX208_CMV::mCherry-myc-VAMP2 was a gift from Alice Ting (Addgene plasmid # 199716 ; http://n2t.net/addgene:199716 ; RRID:Addgene_199716)
