[The description below was written by a language model from this plasmid's Addgene catalogue record and pLannotate feature annotations shown in this document.]
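Description:
pLX208_CMV::mCherry-myc-VAMP2 is a third-generation-style, self-inactivating HIV-1 lentiviral transfer plasmid of about 9.4 kb, built on the pLX208 backbone for expression of a fluorescently tagged VAMP2 in mammalian cells. In bacteria it replicates from a high-copy ColE1/pUC-type origin and is selected with ampicillin through the β-lactamase gene. The backbone also carries an f1 origin, an SV40 origin and poly(A) signal, and remnants of a lac/lacZα cloning region with flanking T3 and T7 promoters. The viral portion begins with an RSV promoter fused to a truncated 5' LTR, which drives Tat-independent transcription of the genomic RNA in packaging cells. This is followed by the Ψ packaging signal with a gag fragment, the Rev response element for nuclear export of the unspliced transcript, a cPPT/CTS that aids nuclear import, and a ΔU3 3' LTR that inactivates the LTR promoter after integration.

Two expression units sit between the LTRs. A human PGK promoter drives the hygromycin B phosphotransferase gene, allowing selection of transduced cells. Downstream, the CMV enhancer/promoter drives a single fusion reading frame consisting of mCherry at the N-terminus, a Myc epitope tag and then VAMP2 (synaptobrevin-2), the vesicle SNARE protein that mediates synaptic vesicle fusion. A WPRE follows to enhance transcript stability and expression. The catalogue lists the insert as human and synthetic, whereas the automated annotation matched the coding sequence to the mouse Vamp2 protein entry, so the feature table alone does not settle the species. The construct is intended for transient expression or for generating hygromycin-selected stable cell lines by lentiviral transduction. The associated work concerns intracellular protein delivery with inactivated botulinum neurotoxin, though the record does not state the specific role of this construct there.
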