Features (pLannotate 1.2.2; 30 found; start..end, strand, type, name):
      1..589     +  rep_origin     ori: high-copy-number ColE1/pMB1/pBR322/pUC origin of replication
    772..864     +  CDS            lacI (fragment): lac repressor; lacI; The lac repressor binds to the lac operator to inhibit transcription in E. coli. This inhibition can be relieved by adding lactose or isopropyl-β-D-thiogalactopyranoside (IPTG).
    877..898     +  protein_bind   CAP binding site: CAP binding activates transcription in the presence of cAMP. E. coli catabolite activator protein
    913..943     +  promoter       lac promoter: promoter for the E. coli lac operon
    951..967     +  protein_bind   lac operator: The lac repressor binds to the lac operator to inhibit transcription in E. coli. This inhibition can be relieved by adding lactose or isopropyl-β-D-thiogalactopyranoside (IPTG). lac repressor encoded by lacI
   1012..1030    +  promoter       T3 promoter: promoter for bacteriophage T3 RNA polymerase
   1058..1284    +  promoter       RSV promoter: Rous sarcoma virus enhancer/promoter
   1285..1465    +  LTR            5' LTR (truncated): truncated 5' long terminal repeat (LTR) from HIV-1
   1512..1637    +  misc_feature   HIV-1 Ψ: packaging signal of human immunodeficiency virus type 1
   1621..1984    +  CDS            HIV-1 gag (fragment): gag protein from human immunodeficiency virus 1; gag
   2130..2363    +  misc_feature   RRE: The Rev response element (RRE) of HIV-1 allows for Rev-dependent mRNA export from the nucleus to the cytoplasm.
   2740..2766    +  CDS            Rev (fragment): human immunodeficiency virus 1 (HIV-1) Rev protein; rev; enhances nuclear export of unspliced and incompletely spliced viral mRNAs
   2767..3267    +  promoter       hPGK promoter: human phosphoglycerate kinase 1 promoter
   3279..4300    +  CDS            HygR (fragment): hygromycin B phosphotransferase confers resistance to hygromycin
   4355..4472    +  misc_feature   cPPT/CTS: central polypurine tract and central termination sequence of HIV-1
   4589..4892    +  enhancer       CMV enhancer: human cytomegalovirus immediate early enhancer
   4893..5096    +  promoter       CMV promoter: human cytomegalovirus (CMV) immediate early promoter
   5134..5838    +  CDS            mCherry: mCherry is a basic (constitutively fluorescent) red fluorescent protein published in 2004, derived from Discosoma sp.. It is reported to be a very rapidly-maturing monomer with low acid sensitivity.
   5860..5886    +  CDS            Myc (fragment): Myc (human c-Myc proto-oncogene) epitope tag
   5899..6243    +  CDS            Vamp2: VAMP2_MOUSE - Also known as Syb2. Experimental evidence at protein level: Swiss-Prot protein existence level 1. Involved in the targeting and/or fusion of transport vesicles to their target membrane (PubMed:9430681). Major SNARE protein of synaptic vesicles which mediates fusion of synaptic vesicles to release neurotransmitters. Essential for fast vesicular exocytosis and activity-dependent neurotransmitter release as well as fast endocytosis that mediates rapid reuse of synaptic vesicles (PubMed:15475946). Modulates the gating characteristics of the delayed rectifier voltage- dependent potass
   6271..6859    +  misc_feature   WPRE: woodchuck hepatitis virus posttranscriptional regulatory element
   6910..6929    +  misc_feature   cPPT/CTS (fragment): central polypurine tract and central termination sequence of HIV-1
   6931..7164    +  LTR            3' LTR (ΔU3): self-inactivating 3' long terminal repeat (LTR) from HIV-1
   7242..7363    +  polyA_signal   SV40 poly(A) signal: SV40 polyadenylation signal
   7403..7538    +  rep_origin     SV40 ori: SV40 origin of replication
   7559..7577    -  promoter       T7 promoter: promoter for bacteriophage T7 RNA polymerase
   7585..7740    +  CDS            lacZα (fragment): LacZα fragment of β-galactosidase; lacZ fragment
   7745..8173    +  rep_origin     f1 ori (sequence partly withheld): f1 bacteriophage origin of replication; arrow indicates direction of (+) strand synthesis
   8226..8330    +  promoter       AmpR promoter: bla
   8331..9191    +  CDS            AmpR: β-lactamase; bla; confers resistance to ampicillin, carbenicillin, and related antibiotics
>Addgene plasmid #199716 | pLX208_CMV::mCherry-myc-VAMP2 | addgene full sequence | sequence record 391337 | Addgene NGS Result
TTGAGATCCTTTTTTTCTGCGCGTAATCTGCTGCTTGCAAACAAAAAAACCACCGCTACCAGCGGTGGTT
TGTTTGCCGGATCAAGAGCTACCAACTCTTTTTCCGAAGGTAACTGGCTTCAGCAGAGCGCAGATACCAA
ATACTGTTCTTCTAGTGTAGCCGTAGTTAGGCCACCACTTCAAGAACTCTGTAGCACCGCCTACATACCT
CGCTCTGCTAATCCTGTTACCAGTGGCTGCTGCCAGTGGCGATAAGTCGTGTCTTACCGGGTTGGACTCA
AGACGATAGTTACCGGATAAGGCGCAGCGGTCGGGCTGAACGGGGGGTTCGTGCACACAGCCCAGCTTGG
AGCGAACGACCTACACCGAACTGAGATACCTACAGCGTGAGCTATGAGAAAGCGCCACGCTTCCCGAAGG
GAGAAAGGCGGACAGGTATCCGGTAAGCGGCAGGGTCGGAACAGGAGAGCGCACGAGGGAGCTTCCAGGG
GGAAACGCCTGGTATCTTTATAGTCCTGTCGGGTTTCGCCACCTCTGACTTGAGCGTCGATTTTTGTGAT
GCTCGTCAGGGGGGCGGAGCCTATGGAAAAACGCCAGCAACGCGGCCTTTTTACGGTTCCTGGCCTTTTG
CTGGCCTTTTGCTCACATGTTCTTTCCTGCGTTATCCCCTGATTCTGTGGATAACCGTATTACCGCCTTT
GAGTGAGCTGATACCGCTCGCCGCAGCCGAACGACCGAGCGCAGCGAGTCAGTGAGCGAGGAAGCGGAAG
AGCGCCCAATACGCAAACCGCCTCTCCCCGCGCGTTGGCCGATTCATTAATGCAGCTGGCACGACAGGTT
TCCCGACTGGAAAGCGGGCAGTGAGCGCAACGCAATTAATGTGAGTTAGCTCACTCATTAGGCACCCCAG
GCTTTACACTTTATGCTTCCGGCTCGTATGTTGTGTGGAATTGTGAGCGGATAACAATTTCACACAGGAA
ACAGCTATGACCATGATTACGCCAAGCGCGCAATTAACCCTCACTAAAGGGAACAAAAGCTGGAGCTGCA
AGCTTAATGTAGTCTTATGCAATACTCTTGTAGTCTTGCAACATGGTAACGATGAGTTAGCAACATGCCT
TACAAGGAGAGAAAAAGCACCGTGCATGCCGATTGGTGGAAGTAAGGTGGTACGATCGTGCCTTATTAGG
AAGGCAACAGACGGGTCTGACATGGATTGGACGAACCACTGAATTGCCGCATTGCAGAGATATTGTATTT
AAGTGCCTAGCTCGATACATAAACGGGTCTCTCTGGTTAGACCAGATCTGAGCCTGGGAGCTCTCTGGCT
AACTAGGGAACCCACTGCTTAAGCCTCAATAAAGCTTGCCTTGAGTGCTTCAAGTAGTGTGTGCCCGTCT
GTTGTGTGACTCTGGTAACTAGAGATCCCTCAGACCCTTTTAGTCAGTGTGGAAAATCTCTAGCAGTGGC
GCCCGAACAGGGACTTGAAAGCGAAAGGGAAACCAGAGGAGCTCTCTCGACGCAGGACTCGGCTTGCTGA
AGCGCGCACGGCAAGAGGCGAGGGGCGGCGACTGGTGAGTACGCCAAAAATTTTGACTAGCGGAGGCTAG
AAGGAGAGAGATGGGTGCGAGAGCGTCAGTATTAAGCGGGGGAGAATTAGATCGCGATGGGAAAAAATTC
GGTTAAGGCCAGGGGGAAAGAAAAAATATAAATTAAAACATATAGTATGGGCAAGCAGGGAGCTAGAACG
ATTCGCAGTTAATCCTGGCCTGTTAGAAACATCAGAAGGCTGTAGACAAATACTGGGACAGCTACAACCA
TCCCTTCAGACAGGATCAGAAGAACTTAGATCATTATATAATACAGTAGCAACCCTCTATTGTGTGCATC
AAAGGATAGAGATAAAAGACACCAAGGAAGCTTTAGACAAGATAGAGGAAGAGCAAAACAAAAGTAAGAC
CACCGCACAGCAAGCGGCCGCTGATCTTCAGACCTGGAGGAGGAGATATGAGGGACAATTGGAGAAGTGA
ATTATATAAATATAAAGTAGTAAAAATTGAACCATTAGGAGTAGCACCCACCAAGGCAAAGAGAAGAGTG
GTGCAGAGAGAAAAAAGAGCAGTGGGAATAGGAGCTTTGTTCCTTGGGTTCTTGGGAGCAGCAGGAAGCA
CTATGGGCGCAGCGTCAATGACGCTGACGGTACAGGCCAGACAATTATTGTCTGGTATAGTGCAGCAGCA
GAACAATTTGCTGAGGGCTATTGAGGCGCAACAGCATCTGTTGCAACTCACAGTCTGGGGCATCAAGCAG
CTCCAGGCAAGAATCCTGGCTGTGGAAAGATACCTAAAGGATCAACAGCTCCTGGGGATTTGGGGTTGCT
CTGGAAAACTCATTTGCACCACTGCTGTGCCTTGGAATGCTAGTTGGAGTAATAAATCTCTGGAACAGAT
TTGGAATCACACGACCTGGATGGAGTGGGACAGAGAAATTAACAATTACACAAGCTTAATACACTCCTTA
ATTGAAGAATCGCAAAACCAGCAAGAAAAGAATGAACAAGAATTATTGGAATTAGATAAATGGGCAAGTT
TGTGGAATTGGTTTAACATAACAAATTGGCTGTGGTATATAAAATTATTCATAATGATAGTAGGAGGCTT
GGTAGGTTTAAGAATAGTTTTTGCTGTACTTTCTATAGTGAATAGAGTTAGGCAGGGATATTCACCATTA
TCGTTTCAGACCCACCTCCCAACCCCGAGGGGACCCTTGCGCCTTTTCCAAGGCAGCCCTGGGTTTGCGC
AGGGACGCGGCTGCTCTGGGCGTGGTTCCGGGAAACGCAGCGGCGCCGACCCTGGGTCTCGCACATTCTT
CACGTCCGTTCGCAGCGTCACCCGGATCTTCGCCGCTACCCTTGTGGGCCCCCCGGCGACGCTTCCTGCT
CCGCCCCTAAGTCGGGAAGGTTCCTTGCGGTTCGCGGCGTGCCGGACGTGACAAACGGAAGCCGCACGTC
TCACTAGTACCCTCGCAGACGGACAGCGCCAGGGAGCAATGGCAGCGCGCCGACCGCGATGGGCTGTGGC
CAATAGCGGCTGCTCAGCAGGGCGCGCCGAGAGCAGCGGCCGGGAAGGGGCGGTGCGGGAGGCGGGGTGT
GGGGCGGTAGTGTGGGCCCTGTTCCTGCCCGCGCGGTGTTCCGCATTCTGCAAGCCTCCGGAGCGCACGT
CGGCAGTCGGCTCCCTCGTTGACCGAATCACCGACCTCTCTCCCCAGGGGGTACCACCATGAAAAAGCCT
GAACTCACCGCTACCTCTGTCGAGAAGTTTCTGATCGAAAAGTTCGACAGCGTCTCCGACCTGATGCAGC
TCTCCGAGGGCGAAGAATCTCGGGCTTTCAGCTTCGATGTGGGAGGGCGTGGATATGTCCTGCGGGTGAA
TAGCTGCGCCGATGGTTTCTACAAAGATCGCTATGTTTATCGGCACTTTGCATCCGCCGCTCTCCCTATT
CCCGAAGTGCTTGACATTGGGGAGTTCAGCGAGAGCCTGACCTATTGCATCTCCCGCCGTGCACAGGGTG
TCACCTTGCAAGACCTGCCTGAAACCGAACTGCCCGCTGTTCTCCAGCCCGTCGCCGAGGCCATGGATGC
CATCGCTGCCGCCGATCTTAGCCAGACCAGCGGGTTCGGCCCATTCGGACCTCAAGGAATCGGTCAATAC
ACTACATGGCGCGATTTCATCTGCGCTATTGCTGATCCCCATGTGTATCACTGGCAAACTGTGATGGACG
ACACCGTCAGTGCCTCCGTCGCCCAGGCTCTCGATGAGCTGATGCTTTGGGCCGAGGACTGCCCCGAAGT
CCGGCACCTCGTGCACGCCGATTTCGGCTCCAACAATGTCCTGACCGACAATGGCCGCATAACAGCCGTC
ATTGACTGGAGCGAGGCCATGTTCGGGGATTCCCAATACGAGGTCGCCAACATCTTCTTCTGGAGGCCCT
GGTTGGCTTGTATGGAGCAGCAGACCCGCTACTTCGAGCGGAGGCATCCCGAGCTTGCAGGATCTCCTCG
GCTCCGGGCTTATATGCTCCGCATTGGTCTTGACCAACTCTATCAGAGCTTGGTTGACGGCAATTTCGAT
GATGCAGCTTGGGCTCAGGGTCGCTGCGACGCAATCGTCCGGTCCGGAGCCGGGACTGTCGGGCGTACAC
AAATCGCCCGCAGAAGCGCTGCCGTCTGGACCGATGGCTGTGTGGAAGTGCTCGCCGATAGTGGAAACAG
ACGCCCCAGCACTCGTCCTAGGGCAAAGGATCTGCAGTAATGAGAATTCTAGATCTTGAGACAAATGGCA
GTATTCATCCACAATTTTAAAAGAAAAGGGGGGATTGGGGGGTACAGTGCAGGGGAAAGAATAGTAGACA
TAATAGCAACAGACATACAAACTAAAGAATTACAAAAACAAATTACAAAAATTCAAAATTTTCGGGTTTA
TTACAGGGACAGCAGAGATCCACTTTGGCGCCGGCTCGAGGGGGCCCGGGGTTATTAATAGTAATCAATT
ACGGGGTCATTAGTTCATAGCCCATATATGGAGTTCCGCGTTACATAACTTACGGTAAATGGCCCGCCTG
GCTGACCGCCCAACGACCCCCGCCCATTGACGTCAATAATGACGTATGTTCCCATAGTAACGCCAATAGG
GACTTTCCATTGACGTCAATGGGTGGAGTATTTACGGTAAACTGCCCACTTGGCAGTACATCAAGTGTAT
CATATGCCAAGTACGCCCCCTATTGACGTCAATGACGGTAAATGGCCCGCCTGGCATTATGCCCAGTACA
TGACCTTATGGGACTTTCCTACTTGGCAGTACATCTACGTATTAGTCATCGCTATTACCATGGTGATGCG
GTTTTGGCAGTACATCAATGGGCGTGGATAGCGGTTTGACTCACGGGGATTTCCAAGTCTCCACCCCATT
GACGTCAATGGGAGTTTGTTTTGGCACCAAAATCAACGGGACTTTCCAAAATGTCGTAACAACTCCGCCC
CATTGACGCAAATGGGCGGTAGGCGTGTACGGTGGGAGGTCTATATAAGCAGAGCTCTCTGGCTAACTGT
CGGGATCCGCCACCATGGCTAGCGTGAGCAAGGGCGAGGAGGACAACATGGCCATCATCAAGGAGTTCAT
GCGCTTCAAGGTGCACATGGAGGGCTCCGTGAACGGCCACGAGTTCGAGATCGAGGGCGAGGGCGAGGGC
CGCCCCTACGAGGGCACCCAGACCGCCAAGCTGAAGGTGACCAAGGGCGGCCCCCTGCCCTTCGCCTGGG
ACATCCTGTCCCCTCAGTTCATGTACGGCTCCAAGGCCTACGTGAAGCACCCCGCCGACATCCCCGACTA
CTTGAAGCTGTCCTTCCCCGAGGGCTTCAAGTGGGAGCGCGTGATGAACTTCGAGGACGGCGGCGTGGTG
ACCGTGACCCAGGACTCCTCCCTGCAGGACGGCGAGTTCATCTACAAGGTGAAGCTGCGCGGCACCAACT
TCCCCTCCGACGGCCCCGTAATGCAGAAGAAGACCATGGGCTGGGAGGCCTCCTCCGAGCGGATGTACCC
CGAGGACGGCGCCCTGAAGGGCGAGATCAAGCAGAGGCTGAAGCTGAAGGACGGCGGCCACTACGACGCC
GAGGTCAAGACCACCTACAAGGCCAAGAAGCCCGTGCAGCTGCCCGGCGCCTACAACGTCAACATCAAGC
TGGACATCACCTCCCACAACGAGGACTACACCATCGTGGAACAGTACGAGCGCGCCGAGGGCCGCCACTC
CACCGGCGGCATGGACGAGCTGTACAAGGCTAGCGTTAACACCGGTGAACAAAAGCTTATTTCTGAAGAG
GACTTGACCGGTCTTAAGTCGGCTACCGCTGCCACCGTCCCGCCTGCCGCCCCGGCCGGCGAGGGTGGCC
CCCCTGCACCTCCTCCAAACCTTACTAGTAACAGGAGACTGCAGCAGACCCAGGCCCAGGTGGATGAGGT
GGTGGACATCATGAGGGTGAATGTGGACAAGGTCCTGGAGCGGGACCAGAAGTTGTCGGAGCTGGATGAC
CGTGCAGATGCCCTCCAGGCAGGGGCCTCCCAGTTTGAAACAAGTGCAGCCAAGCTCAAGCGCAAATACT
GGTGGAAAAACCTCAAGATGATGATCATCTTGGGAGTGATCTGCGCCATCATCCTCATCATCATCATCGT
TTACTTCAGCACTTAACTTAAGTAAACGCGTTAAGTCGACAATCAACCTCTGGATTACAAAATTTGTGAA
AGATTGACTGGTATTCTTAACTATGTTGCTCCTTTTACGCTATGTGGATACGCTGCTTTAATGCCTTTGT
ATCATGCTATTGCTTCCCGTATGGCTTTCATTTTCTCCTCCTTGTATAAATCCTGGTTGCTGTCTCTTTA
TGAGGAGTTGTGGCCCGTTGTCAGGCAACGTGGCGTGGTGTGCACTGTGTTTGCTGACGCAACCCCCACT
GGTTGGGGCATTGCCACCACCTGTCAGCTCCTTTCCGGGACTTTCGCTTTCCCCCTCCCTATTGCCACGG
CGGAACTCATCGCCGCCTGCCTTGCCCGCTGCTGGACAGGGGCTCGGCTGTTGGGCACTGACAATTCCGT
GGTGTTGTCGGGGAAATCATCGTCCTTTCCTTGGCTGCTCGCCTGTGTTGCCACCTGGATTCTGCGCGGG
ACGTCCTTCTGCTACGTCCCTTCGGCCCTCAATCCAGCGGACCTTCCTTCCCGCGGCCTGCTGCCGGCTC
TGCGGCCTCTTCCGCGTCTTCGCCTTCGCCCTCAGACGAGTCGGATCTCCCTTTGGGCCGCCTCCCCGCG
TCGACTTTAAGACCAATGACTTACAAGGCAGCTGTAGATCTTAGCCACTTTTTAAAAGAAAAGGGGGGAC
TGGAAGGGCTAATTCACTCCCAACGAAGACAAGATCTGCTTTTTGCTTGTACTGGGTCTCTCTGGTTAGA
CCAGATCTGAGCCTGGGAGCTCTCTGGCTAACTAGGGAACCCACTGCTTAAGCCTCAATAAAGCTTGCCT
TGAGTGCTTCAAGTAGTGTGTGCCCGTCTGTTGTGTGACTCTGGTAACTAGAGATCCCTCAGACCCTTTT
AGTCAGTGTGGAAAATCTCTAGCAGTACGTATAGTAGTTCATGTCATCTTATTATTCAGTATTTATAACT
TGCAAAGAAATGAATATCAGAGAGTGAGAGGAACTTGTTTATTGCAGCTTATAATGGTTACAAATAAAGC
AATAGCATCACAAATTTCACAAATAAAGCATTTTTTTCACTGCATTCTAGTTGTGGTTTGTCCAAACTCA
TCAATGTATCTTATCATGTCTGGCTCTAGCTATCCCGCCCCTAACTCCGCCCATCCCGCCCCTAACTCCG
CCCAGTTCCGCCCATTCTCCGCCCCATGGCTGACTAATTTTTTTTATTTATGCAGAGGCCGAGGCCGCCT
CGGCCTCTGAGCTATTCCAGAAGTAGTGAGGAGGCTTTTTTGGAGGCCTAGGGACGTACCCAATTCGCCC
TATAGTGAGTCGTATTACGCGCGCTCACTGGCCGTCGTTTTACAACGTCGTGACTGGGAAAACCCTGGCG
TTACCCAACTTAATCGCCTTGCAGCACATCCCCCTTTCGCCAGCTGGCGTAATAGCGAAGAGGCCCGCAC
CGATCGCCCTTCCCAACAGTTGCGCAGCCTGAATGGCGAATGGG
[124 nt withheld, positions 7745-7868]
C
[91 nt withheld, positions 7870-7960]
A
[49 nt withheld, positions 7962-8010]
CCTTTGACGTTGGAGTCCACGTTCTTT
[37 nt withheld, positions 8038-8074]
ACCCTATCTCGGTCTATTCTTTTGATTTATAAGGGATTTTGCCGATTTCGGCCTATTGGTTAAAAAATGA
GCTGATTTAACAAAAATTTAACGCGAATTTTAACAAAATATTAACGCTTACAATTTAGGTGGCACTTTTC
GGGGAAATGTGCGCGGAACCCCTATTTGTTTATTTTTCTAAATACATTCAAATATGTATCCGCTCATGAG
ACAATAACCCTGATAAATGCTTCAATAATATTGAAAAAGGAAGAGTATGAGTATTCAACATTTCCGTGTC
GCCCTTATTCCCTTTTTTGCGGCATTTTGCCTTCCTGTTTTTGCTCACCCAGAAACGCTGGTGAAAGTAA
AAGATGCTGAAGATCAGTTGGGTGCACGAGTGGGTTACATCGAACTGGATCTCAACAGCGGTAAGATCCT
TGAGAGTTTTCGCCCCGAAGAACGTTTTCCAATGATGAGCACTTTTAAAGTTCTGCTATGTGGCGCGGTA
TTATCCCGTATTGACGCCGGGCAAGAGCAACTCGGTCGCCGCATACACTATTCTCAGAATGACTTGGTTG
AGTACTCACCAGTCACAGAAAAGCATCTTACGGATGGCATGACAGTAAGAGAATTATGCAGTGCTGCCAT
AACCATGAGTGATAACACTGCGGCCAACTTACTTCTGACAACGATCGGAGGACCGAAGGAGCTAACCGCT
TTTTTGCACAACATGGGGGATCATGTAACTCGCCTTGATCGTTGGGAACCGGAGCTGAATGAAGCCATAC
CAAACGACGAGCGTGACACCACGATGCCTGTAGCAATGGCAACAACGTTGCGCAAACTATTAACTGGCGA
ACTACTTACTCTAGCTTCCCGGCAACAATTAATAGACTGGATGGAGGCGGATAAAGTTGCAGGACCACTT
CTGCGCTCGGCCCTTCCGGCTGGCTGGTTTATTGCTGATAAATCTGGAGCCGGTGAGCGTGGGTCTCGCG
GTATCATTGCAGCACTGGGGCCAGATGGTAAGCCCTCCCGTATCGTAGTTATCTACACGACGGGGAGTCA
GGCAACTATGGATGAACGAAATAGACAGATCGCTGAGATAGGTGCCTCACTGATTAAGCATTGGTAACTG
TCAGACCAAGTTTACTCATATATACTTTAGATTGATTTAAAACTTCATTTTTAATTTAAAAGGATCTAGG
TGAAGATCCTTTTTGATAATCTCATGACCAAAATCCCTTAACGTGAGTTTTCGTTCCACTGAGCGTCAGA
CCCCGTAGAAAAGATCAAAGGATCTTC
